>Addgene plasmid #79727 | ABL1_HUMAN_D0 | depositor partial sequence | sequence record 149049 | Sequence of gene (ABL1_HUMAN) inserted into backbone.
TCCCCCAACTACGACAAGTGGGAGATGGAACGCACGGACATCACCATGAAGCACAAGCTGGGCGGGGGCC
AGTACGGGGAGGTGTACGAGGGCGTGTGGAAGAAATACAGCCTGACGGTGGCCGTGAAGACCTTGAAGGA
GGACACCATGGAGGTGGAAGAGTTCTTGAAAGAAGCTGCAGTCATGAAAGAGATCAAACACCCTAACCTG
GTGCAGCTCCTTGGGGTCTGCACCCGGGAGCCCCCGTTCTATATCATCACTGAGTTCATGACCTACGGGA
ACCTCCTGGACTACCTGAGGGAGTGCAACCGGCAGGAGGTGAACGCCGTGGTGCTGCTGTACATGGCCAC
TCAGATCTCGTCAGCCATGGAGTACCTGGAGAAGAAAAACTTCATCCACAGAGATCTTGCTGCCCGAAAC
TGCCTGGTAGGGGAGAACCACTTGGTGAAGGTAGCTGATTTTGGCCTGAGCAGGTTGATGACAGGGGACA
CCTACACAGCCCATGCTGGAGCCAAGTTCCCCATCAAATGGACTGCACCCGAGAGCCTGGCCTACAACAA
GTTCTCCATCAAGTCCGACGTCTGGGCATTTGGAGTATTGCTTTGGGAAATTGCTACCTATGGCATGTCC
CCTTACCCGGGAATTGACCTGTCCCAGGTGTATGAGCTGCTAGAGAAGGACTACCGCATGGAGCGCCCAG
AAGGCTGCCCAGAGAAGGTCTATGAACTCATGCGAGCATGTTGGCAGTGGAATCCCTCTGACCGGCCCTC
CTTTGCTGAAATCCACCAAGCCTTTGAAACAATGTTCCAGGAATCCAGTATCTCAGACGAAGTGGAAAAG
GAGCTGGGGAAA
