>Addgene plasmid #79727 | ABL1_HUMAN_D0 | addgene partial sequence | sequence record 156438 | T7 5'-TAATACGACTCACTATAGGG-3'
ATTAAGCGGCCGCCCTGCAGGACTCGAGTTCTAGAAATAATTTTGTTTAACTTTAAGAAGGAGATATACA
TATGAAATCTTCTCACCATCACCATCACCATCACCATCACCATGAAAACCTGTACTTCCAATCCAATGCA
TCCCCCAACTACGACAAGTGGGAGATGGAACGCACGGACATCACCATGAAGCACAAGCTGGGCGGGGGCC
AGTACGGGGAGGTGTACGAGGGCGTGTGGAAGAAATACAGCCTGACGGTGGCCGTGAAGACCTTGAAGGA
GGACACCATGGAGGTGGAAGAGTTCTTGAAAGAAGCTGCAGTCATGAAAGAGATCAAACACCCTAACCTG
GTGCAGCTCCTTGGGGTCTGCACCCGGGAGCCCCCGTTCTATATCATCACTGAGTTCATGACCTACGGGA
ACCTCCTGGACTACCTGAGGGAGTGCAACCGGCAGGAGGTGAACGCCGTGGTGCTGCTGTACATGGCCAC
TCAGATCTCGTCAGCCATGGAGTACCTGGAGAAGAAAAACTTCATCCACAGAGATCTTGCTGCCCGAAAC
TGCCTGGTAGGGGAGAACCACTTGGTGAAGGTAGCTGATTTTGGCCTGAGCAGGTTGATGACAGGGGACA
CCTACACAGCCCATGCTGGAGCCAAGTTCCCCATCAAATGGACTGCACCCGAGAGCCTGGCCTACAACAA
GTTCTCCATCAAGTCCGACGTCTGGGCATTTGGAGTATTGCTTTGGGAAATTGCTACCTATGGCATGTCC
CCTTACCCGGGAATTGACCTGTCCCAGGTGTATGAGCTGCTAGAGAAGGACTACCGCATGGAGCGCC
