>Addgene plasmid #79727 | ABL1_HUMAN_D0 | addgene partial sequence | sequence record 156439 | T7term 5'-GCTAGTTATTGCTCAGCGG-3'
TTAGCAGCCGGATCAGCGCGCACGCGTGGTACCGGCCGGCCACCAGGTGGCGCGCCGCGATCGCGGATCC
GTTATCCACTTCCAATGTTATTATTTCCCCAGCTCCTTTTCCACTTCGTCTGAGATACTGGATTCCTGGA
ACATTGTTTCAAAGGCTTGGTGGATTTCAGCAAAGGAGGGCCGGTCAGAGGGATTCCACTGCCAACATGC
TCGCATGAGTTCATAGACCTTCTCTGGGCAGCCTTCTGGGCGCTCCATGCGGTAGTCCTTCTCTAGCAGC
TCATACACCTGGGACAGGTCAATTCCCGGGTAAGGGGACATGCCATAGGTAGCAATTTCCCAAAGCAATA
CTCCAAATGCCCAGACGTCGGACTTGATGGAGAACTTGTTGTAGGCCAGGCTCTCGGGTGCAGTCCATTT
GATGGGGAACTTGGCTCCAGCATGGGCTGTGTAGGTGTCCCCTGTCATCAACCTGCTCAGGCCAAAATCA
GCTACCTTCACCAAGTGGTTCTCCCCTACCAGGCAGTTTCGGGCAGCAAGATCTCTGTGGATGAAGTTTT
TCTTCTCCAGGTACTCCATGGCTGACGAGATCTGAGTGGCCATGTACAGCAGCACCACGGCGTTCACCTC
CTGCCGGTTGCACTCCCTCAGGTAGTCCAGGAGGTTCCCGTAGGTCATGAACTCAGTGATGATATAGAAC
GGGGGCTCCCGGGTGCAGACCCCAAGGAGCTGCACCAGGTTAGGGTGTTTGATCTCTTTCATGACTGCAG
CTTCTTTCAAGAACTCTTCCACCTCCATGGTGTCCTCCTTCAAGGTCTTCACGGCCACCGTCAGGCTGTA
TTTCT
