[The description below was written by a language model from this plasmid's Addgene catalogue record.]
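Description:
ABL1_HUMAN_D0 is a bacterial expression plasmid that encodes the kinase domain of human ABL1, the non-receptor tyrosine kinase also known as c-ABL. It is built on a pET-family ligation-independent cloning backbone (the His10 TEV LIC vector, 2B-T-10). The plasmid is selected with ampicillin, is recorded as low copy, and is propagated in a standard cloning strain. The record does not name the origin of replication, give the exact residue boundaries of the kinase domain, or include a feature table, so the details here come only from the catalogue fields.

The insert was placed by ligation-independent cloning downstream of a T7 promoter, so transcription depends on T7 RNA polymerase supplied by a suitable expression host. The backbone adds an N-terminal ten-histidine tag followed by a TEV protease recognition site. This arrangement allows the protein to be captured by immobilised metal affinity chromatography, and the tag can then be cleaved off to leave a nearly native kinase domain.

The construct belongs to an open library of human kinase domain constructs designed for automated bacterial expression. It is intended to be co-expressed with a phosphatase from a separate companion plasmid in the same set, and YopH is the phosphatase specified for ABL1. A lambda phosphatase vector is also part of the collection. According to the record, this co-expression enhances bacterial expression of the kinase, generally understood to work by counteracting kinase activity that is toxic to the host and yielding dephosphorylated protein. Such material is typically used for biochemical, biophysical or structural studies of the ABL1 catalytic domain.
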