Addgene plasmid #79727: ABL1_HUMAN_D0
Purpose: This plasmid encodes the kinase domain of ABL1. Intended for co-expression with YopH Phosphatase that accompanies this set to enhance bacterial kinase expression.
Depositing lab: John Chodera & Nicholas Levinson & Markus Seeliger. Depositing organization: Memorial Sloan-Kettering Cancer Center. Publication: An open library of human kinase domain constructs for automated bacterial expression. Albanese SK, Parton DL, Isik M, Rodriguez-Laureano L, Hanson SM, Behr JM, Gradia S, Jeans C, Levinson NM, Seeliger MA, Chodera JD. Biochemistry. 2018 Jul 13. doi: 10.1021/acs.biochem.7b01081. PubMed 30004690.
Backbone
  Vector backbone: pET His10 TEV LIC cloning vector (2B-T-10)
  Backbone manufacturer: Scott Gradia (Addgene plasmid # 78173)
  Vector type: Bacterial Expression
Growth in bacteria
  Bacterial resistance: Ampicillin, 100 μg/mL
  Growth temperature: 37°C
  Growth strain: DH5alpha
  Copy number: Low Copy
Gene/Insert
  Gene/Insert name: ABL1
  Species: H. sapiens (human)
  Entrez Gene: ABL1 (a.k.a. ABL, BCR-ABL, CHDSKM, JTK7, bcr/abl, c-ABL, c-ABL1, p150, v-abl)
  Promoter: T7
  Tag / fusion protein: His10-TEV (N terminal on backbone)
  Cloning method: Ligation Independent Cloning
  Sequencing primers: 5′ T7; 3′ T7 reverse
Terms and licenses: Academic/Nonprofit Terms; Industry Terms: Not Available to Industry
Depositor comments: This plasmid was generated as part of an open library of human kinase domain constructs for automated bacterial expression. The work can be found here doi: http://dx.doi.org/10.1101/038711 The lambda phosphatase expression vector can be found at https://www.addgene.org/79748/ The YopH Phosphatase expression vector can be found at https://www.addgene.org/79749/
How to cite: ABL1_HUMAN_D0 was a gift from John Chodera & Nicholas Levinson & Markus Seeliger (Addgene plasmid # 79727 ; http://n2t.net/addgene:79727 ; RRID:Addgene_79727)
